>Addgene plasmid #136476 | pRDA_174 | addgene full sequence | sequence record 350238 | Addgene NGS Result
GTAAAACGACGGCCAGTGCCAAGCTGACGCGTGTAGTCTTATGCAATACTCTTGTAGTCTTGCAACATGG
TAACGATGAGTTAGCAACATGCCTTACAAGGAGAGAAAAAGCACCGTGCATGCCGATTGGTGGAAGTAAG
GTGGTACGATCGTGCCTTATTAGGAAGGCAACAGACGGGTCTGACATGGATTGGACGAACCACTGAATTG
CCGCATTGCAGAGATATTGTATTTAAGTGCCTAGCTCGATACATAAACGGGTCTCTCTGGTTAGACCAGA
TCTGAGCCTGGGAGCTCTCTGGCTAACTAGGGAACCCACTGCTTAAGCCTCAATAAAGCTTGCCTTGAGT
GCTTCAAGTAGTGTGTGCCCGTCTGTTGTGTGACTCTGGTAACTAGAGATCCCTCAGACCCTTTTAGTCA
GTGTGGAAAATCTCTAGCAGTGGCGCCCGAACAGGGACTTGAAAGCGAAAGGGAAACCAGAGGAGCTCTC
TCGACGCAGGACTCGGCTTGCTGAAGCGCGCACGGCAAGAGGCGAGGGGCGGCGACTGGTGAGTACGCCA
AAAATTTTGACTAGCGGAGGCTAGAAGGAGAGAGATGGGTGCGAGAGCGTCAGTATTAAGCGGGGGAGAA
TTAGATCGCGATGGGAAAAAATTCGGTTAAGGCCAGGGGGAAAGAAAAAATATAAATTAAAACATATAGT
ATGGGCAAGCAGGGAGCTAGAACGATTCGCAGTTAATCCTGGCCTGTTAGAAACATCAGAAGGCTGTAGA
CAAATACTGGGACAGCTACAACCATCCCTTCAGACAGGATCAGAAGAACTTAGATCATTATATAATACAG
TAGCAACCCTCTATTGTGTGCATCAAAGGATAGAGATAAAAGACACCAAGGAAGCTTTAGACAAGATAGA
GGAAGAGCAAAACAAAAGTAAGACCACCGCACAGCAAGCGGCCACTGATCTTCAGACCTGGAGGAGGAGA
TATGAGGGACAATTGGAGAAGTGAATTATATAAATATAAAGTAGTAAAAATTGAACCATTAGGAGTAGCA
CCCACCAAGGCAAAGAGAAGAGTGGTGCAGAGAGAAAAAAGAGCAGTGGGAATAGGAGCTTTGTTCCTTG
GGTTCTTGGGAGCAGCAGGAAGCACTATGGGCGCAGCGTCAATGACGCTGACGGTACAGGCCAGACAATT
ATTGTCTGGTATAGTGCAGCAGCAGAACAATTTGCTGAGGGCTATTGAGGCGCAACAGCATCTGTTGCAA
CTCACAGTCTGGGGCATCAAGCAGCTCCAGGCAAGAATCCTGGCTGTGGAAAGATACCTAAAGGATCAAC
AGCTCCTGGGGATTTGGGGTTGCTCTGGAAAACTCATTTGCACCACTGCTGTGCCTTGGAATGCTAGTTG
GAGTAATAAATCTCTGGAACAGATTTGGAATCACACGACCTGGATGGAGTGGGACAGAGAAATTAACAAT
TACACAAGCTTAATACACTCCTTAATTGAAGAATCGCAAAACCAGCAAGAAAAGAATGAACAAGAATTAT
TGGAATTAGATAAATGGGCAAGTTTGTGGAATTGGTTTAACATAACAAATTGGCTGTGGTATATAAAATT
ATTCATAATGATAGTAGGAGGCTTGGTAGGTTTAAGAATAGTTTTTGCTGTACTTTCTATAGTGAATAGA
GTTAGGCAGGGATATTCACCATTATCGTTTCAGACCCACCTCCCAACCCCGAGGGGACCCGACAGGCCCG
AAGGAATAGAAGAAGAAGGTGGAGAGAGAGACAGAGACAGATCCATTCGATTAGTGAACGGATCTCGACG
GTATCGTTGCTTGGATCGAGCAATTTAAAAGAAAAGGGGGGATTGGGGGGTACAGTGCAGGGGAAAGAAT
AGTAGACATAATAGCAACAGACATACAAACTAAAGAATTACAAAAACAAATTACAAAAATTCAAAATTTC
TGCGTTGTTGTCGGTGCTCGTTCTCTGCTCTTCACGCTACTGAATTCATCACCGGTTCTTCGAATCTAGT
TGCAAAGATGGATAAAGTTTTAAACAGAGAGGAATCTTTGCAGCTAATGGACCTTCTAGGTCTTGAAAGG
AGTGGGAATTGGCTCCGGTGCCCGTCAGTGGGCAGAGCGCACATCGCCCACAGTCCCCGAGAAGTTGGGG
GGAGGGGTCGGCAATTGAACCGGTGCCTAGAGAAGGTGGCGCGGGGTAAACTGGGAAAGTGATGTCGTGT
ACTGGCTCCGCCTTTTTCCCGAGGGTGGGGGAGAACCGTATATAAGTGCAGTAGTCGCCGTGAACGTTCT
TTTTCGCAACGGGTTTGCCGCCAGAACACAGGTAAGTGCCGTGTGTGGTTCCCGCGGGCCTGGCCTCTTT
ACGGGTTATGGCCCTTGCGTGCCTTGAATTACTTCCACTGGCTGCAGTACGTGATTCTTGATCCCGAGCT
TCGGGTTGGAAGTGGGTGGGAGAGTTCGAGGCCTTGCGCTTAAGGAGCCCCTTCGCCTCGTGCTTGAGTT
GAGGCCTGGCCTGGGCGCTGGGGCCGCCGCGTGCGAATCTGGTGGCACCTTCGCGCCTGTCTCGCTGCTT
TCGATAAGTCTCTAGCCATTTAAAATTTTTGATGACCTGCTGCGACGCTTTTTTTCTGGCAAGATAGTCT
TGTAAATGCGGGCCAAGATCTGCACACTGGTATTTCGGTTTTTGGGGCCGCGGGCGGCGACGGGGCCCGT
GCGTCCCAGCGCACATGTTCGGCGAGGCGGGGCCTGCGAGCGCGGCCACCGAGAATCGGACGGGGGTAGT
CTCAAGCTGGCCGGCCTGCTCTGGTGCCTGGCCTCGCGCCGCCGTGTATCGCCCCGCCCTGGGCGGCAAG
GCTGGCCCGGTCGGCACCAGTTGCGTGAGCGGAAAGATGGCCGCTTCCCGGCCCTGCTGCAGGGAGCTCA
AAATGGAGGACGCGGCGCTCGGGAGAGCGGGCGGGTGAGTCACCCACACAAAGGAAAAGGGCCTTTCCGT
CCTCAGCCGTCGCTTCATGTGACTCCACGGAGTACCGGGCGCCGTCCAGGCACCTCGATTAGTTCTCGAG
CTTTTGGAGTACGTCGTCTTTAGGTTGGGGGGAGGGGTTTTATGCGATGGAGTTTCCCCACACTGAGTGG
GTGGAGACTGAAGTTAGGCCAGCTTGGCACTTGATGTAATTCTCCTTGGAATTTGCCCTTTTTGAGTTTG
GATCTTGGTTCATTCTCAAGCCTCAGACAGTGGTTCAAAGTTTTTTTCTTCCATTTCAGGTGTCGTGATT
CTAGCCGCCACCATGGCCCCAAAGAAGAAGCGGAAGGTCGGTATCCACGGAGTCCCAGCAGCCACACAGT
TCGAGGGCTTTACCAACCTGTATCAGGTGAGCAAGACACTGCGGTTTGAGCTGATCCCACAGGGCAAGAC
CCTGAAGCACATCCAGGAGCAGGGCTTCATCGAGGAGGACAAGGCCCGCAATGATCACTACAAGGAGCTG
AAGCCCATCATCGATCGGATCTACAAGACCTATGCCGACCAGTGCCTGCAGCTGGTGCAGCTGGATTGGG
AGAACCTGAGCGCCGCCATCGACTCCTATAGAAAGGAGAAAACCGAGGAGACAAGGAACGCCCTGATCGA
GGAGCAGGCCACATATCGCAATGCCATCCACGACTACTTCATCGGCCGGACAGACAACCTGACCGATGCC
ATCAATAAGAGACACGCCGAGATCTACAAGGGCCTGTTCAAGGCCGAGCTGTTTAATGGCAAGGTGCTGA
AGCAGCTGGGCACCGTGACCACAACCGAGCACGAGAACGCCCTGCTGCGGAGCTTCGACAAGTTTACAAC
CTACTTCTCCGGCTTTTATCGGAACAGGAAGAACGTGTTCAGCGCCGAGGATATCAGCACAGCCATCCCA
CACCGCATCGTGCAGGACAACTTCCCCAAGTTTAAGGAGAATTGTCACATCTTCACACGCCTGATCACCG
CCGTGCCCAGCCTGCGGGAGCACTTTGAGAACGTGAAGAAGGCCATCGGCATCTTCGTGAGCACCTCCAT
CGAGGAGGTGTTTTCCTTCCCTTTTTATAACCAGCTGCTGACACAGACCCAGATCGACCTGTATAACCAG
CTGCTGGGAGGAATCTCTCGGGAGGCAGGCACCGAGAAGATCAAGGGCCTGAACGAGGTGCTGAATCTGG
CCATCCAGAAGAATGATGAGACAGCCCACATCATCGCCTCCCTGCCACACAGATTCATCCCCCTGTTTAA
GCAGATCCTGTCCGATAGGAACACCCTGTCTTTCATCCTGGAGGAGTTTAAGAGCGACGAGGAAGTGATC
CAGTCCTTCTGCAAGTACAAGACACTGCTGAGAAACGAGAACGTGCTGGAGACAGCCGAGGCCCTGTTTA
ACGAGCTGAACAGCATCGACCTGACACACATCTTCATCAGCCACAAGAAGCTGGAGACAATCAGCAGCGC
CCTGTGCGACCACTGGGATACACTGAGGAATGCCCTGTATGAGCGGAGAATCTCCGAGCTGACAGGCAAG
ATCACCAAGTCTGCCAAGGAGAAGGTGCAGCGCAGCCTGAAGCACGAGGATATCAACCTGCAGGAGATCA
TCTCTGCCGCAGGCAAGGAGCTGAGCGAGGCCTTCAAGCAGAAAACCAGCGAGATCCTGTCCCACGCACA
CGCCGCCCTGGATCAGCCACTGCCTACAACCCTGAAGAAGCAGGAGGAGAAGGAGATCCTGAAGTCTCAG
CTGGACAGCCTGCTGGGCCTGTACCACCTGCTGGACTGGTTTGCCGTGGATGAGTCCAACGAGGTGGACC
CCGAGTTCTCTGCCCGGCTGACCGGCATCAAGCTGGAGATGGAGCCTTCTCTGAGCTTCTACAACAAGGC
CAGAAATTATGCCACCAAGAAGCCCTACTCCGTGGAGAAGTTCAAGCTGAACTTTCAGATGCCTACACTG
GCCCGCGGCTGGGACGTGAATCGGGAGAAGAACAATGGCGCCATCCTGTTTGTGAAGAACGGCCTGTACT
ATCTGGGCATCATGCCAAAGCAGAAGGGCAGGTATAAGGCCCTGAGCTTCGAGCCCACAGAGAAAACCAG
CGAGGGCTTTGATAAGATGTACTATGACTACTTCCCTGATGCCGCCAAGATGATCCCAAAGTGCAGCACC
CAGCTGAAGGCCGTGACAGCCCACTTTCAGACCCACACAACCCCCATCCTGCTGTCCAACAATTTCATCG
AGCCTCTGGAGATCACAAAGGAGATCTACGACCTGAACAATCCTGAGAAGGAGCCAAAGAAGTTTCAGAC
AGCCTACGCCAAGAAAACCGGCGACCAGAAGGGCTACAGAGAGGCCCTGTGCAAGTGGATCGACTTCACA
AGGGATTTTCTGTCCAAGTATACCAAGACAACCTCTATCGATCTGTCTAGCCTGCGGCCATCCTCTCAGT
ATAAGGACCTGGGCGAGTACTATGCCGAGCTGAATCCCCTGCTGTACCACATCAGCTTCCAGAGAATCGC
CGAGAAGGAGATCATGGATGCCGTGGAGACAGGCAAGCTGTACCTGTTCCAGATCTATAACAAGGACTTT
GCCAAGGGCCACCACGGCAAGCCTAATCTGCACACACTGTATTGGACCGGCCTGTTTTCTCCAGAGAACC
TGGCCAAGACAAGCATCAAGCTGAATGGCCAGGCCGAGCTGTTCTACCGCCCTAAGTCCAGGATGAAGAG
GATGGCACACCGGCTGGGAGAGAAGATGCTGAACAAGAAGCTGAAGGATCAGAAAACCCCAATCCCCGAC
ACCCTGTACCAGGAGCTGTACGACTATGTGAATCACAGACTGTCCCACGACCTGTCTGATGAGGCCAGGG
CCCTGCTGCCCAACGTGATCACCAAGGAGGTGTCTCACGAGATCATCAAGGATAGGCGCTTTACCAGCGA
CAAGTTCTTTTTCCACGTGCCTATCACACTGAACTATCAGGCCGCCAATTCCCCATCTAAGTTCAACCAG
AGGGTGAATGCCTACCTGAAGGAGCACCCCGAGACACCTATCATCGGCATCGATCGGGGCGAGAGAAACC
TGATCTATATCACAGTGATCGACTCCACCGGCAAGATCCTGGAGCAGCGGAGCCTGAACACCATCCAGCA
GTTTGATTACCAGAAGAAGCTGGACAACAGGGAGAAGGAGAGGGTGGCAGCAAGGCAGGCCTGGTCTGTG
GTGGGCACAATCAAGGATCTGAAGCAGGGCTATCTGAGCCAGGTCATCCACGAGATCGTGGACCTGATGA
TCCACTACCAGGCCGTGGTGGTGCTGGAGAACCTGAATTTCGGCTTTAAGAGCAAGAGGACCGGCATCGC
CGAGAAGGCCGTGTACCAGCAGTTCGAGAAGATGCTGATCGATAAGCTGAATTGCCTGGTGCTGAAGGAC
TATCCAGCAGAGAAAGTGGGAGGCGTGCTGAACCCATACCAGCTGACAGACCAGTTCACCTCCTTTGCCA
AGATGGGCACCCAGTCTGGCTTCCTGTTTTACGTGCCTGCCCCATATACATCTAAGATCGATCCCCTGAC
CGGCTTCGTGGACCCCTTCGTGTGGAAAACCATCAAGAATCACGAGAGCCGCAAGCACTTCCTGGAGGGC
TTCGACTTTCTGCACTACGACGTGAAAACCGGCGACTTCATCCTGCACTTTAAGATGAACAGAAATCTGT
CCTTCCAGAGGGGCCTGCCCGGCTTTATGCCTGCATGGGATATCGTGTTCGAGAAGAACGAGACACAGTT
TGACGCCAAGGGCACCCCTTTCATCGCCGGCAAGAGAATCGTGCCAGTGATCGAGAATCACAGATTCACC
GGCAGATACCGGGACCTGTATCCTGCCAACGAGCTGATCGCCCTGCTGGAGGAGAAGGGCATCGTGTTCA
GGGATGGCTCCAACATCCTGCCAAAGCTGCTGGAGAATGACGATTCTCACGCCATCGACACCATGGTGGC
CCTGATCCGCAGCGTGCTGCAGATGCGGAACTCCAATGCCGCCACAGGCGAGGACTATATCAACAGCCCC
GTGCGCGATCTGAATGGCGTGTGCTTCGACTCCCGGTTTCAGAACCCAGAGTGGCCCATGGACGCCGATG
CCAATGGCGCCTACCACATCGCCCTGAAGGGCCAGCTGCTGCTGAATCACCTGAAGGAGAGCAAGGATCT
GAAGCTGCAGAACGGCATCTCCAATCAGGACTGGCTGGCCTACATCCAGGAGCTGCGCAACAAAAGGCCG
GCGGCCACGAAAAAGGCCGGCCAGGCAAAAAAGAAAAAGGGATCCTACCCATACGATGTTCCAGATTACG
CTTATCCCTACGACGTGCCTGATTATGCATACCCATATGATGTCCCCGACTATGCCGCGGCCGCAGGATG
CGAGGGCAGAGGAAGCCTTCTAACATGCGGTGACGTGGAGGAGAATCCCGGCCCTTCCGGGATGGCCAAG
CCTTTGTCTCAAGAAGAATCCACCCTCATTGAAAGAGCAACGGCTACAATCAACAGCATCCCCATCTCTG
AAGACTACAGCGTCGCCAGCGCAGCTCTCTCTAGCGACGGCCGCATCTTCACTGGTGTCAATGTATATCA
TTTTACTGGGGGACCTTGTGCAGAACTCGTGGTGCTGGGCACTGCTGCTGCTGCGGCAGCTGGCAACCTG
ACTTGTATCGTCGCGATCGGAAATGAGAACAGGGGCATCTTGAGCCCCTGCGGACGGTGCCGACAGGTGC
TTCTCGATCTGCATCCTGGGATCAAAGCCATAGTGAAGGACAGTGATGGACAGCCGACGGCAGTTGGGAT
TCGTGAATTGCTGCCCTCTGGTTATGTGTGGGAGGGCTAATAAGTCGACAATCAACCTCTGGATTACAAA
ATTTGTGAAAGATTGACTGGTATTCTTAACTATGTTGCTCCTTTTACGCTATGTGGATACGCTGCTTTAA
TGCCTTTGTATCATGCTATTGCTTCCCGTATGGCTTTCATTTTCTCCTCCTTGTATAAATCCTGGTTGCT
GTCTCTTTATGAGGAGTTGTGGCCCGTTGTCAGGCAACGTGGCGTGGTGTGCACTGTGTTTGCTGACGCA
ACCCCCACTGGTTGGGGCATTGCCACCACCTGTCAGCTCCTTTCCGGGACTTTCGCTTTCCCCCTCCCTA
TTGCCACGGCGGAACTCATCGCCGCCTGCCTTGCCCGCTGCTGGACAGGGGCTCGGCTGTTGGGCACTGA
CAATTCCGTGGTGTTGTCGGGGAAATCATCGTCCTTTCCTTGGCTGCTCGCCTGTGTTGCCACCTGGATT
CTGCGCGGGACGTCCTTCTGCTACGTCCCTTCGGCCCTCAATCCAGCGGACCTTCCTTCCCGCGGCCTGC
TGCCGGCTCTGCGGCCTCTTCCGCGTCTCCGCCTTCGCCCTCAGACGAGTCGGATCTCTCTTTGGGCCGC
CTCCCCGCCTGGTACCTTTAAGACCAATGACTTACAAGGCAGCTGTAGATCTTAGCCACTTTTTAAAAGA
AAAGGGGGGACTGGAAGGGCTAATTCACTCCCAACGAAGATAAGATCTGCTTTTTGCTTGTACTGGGTCT
CTCTGGTTAGACCAGATCTGAGCCTGGGAGCTCTCTGGCTAACTAGGGAACCCACTGCTTAAGCCTCAAT
AAAGCTTGCCTTGAGTGCTTCAAGTAGTGTGTGCCCGTCTGTTGTGTGACTCTGGTAACTAGAGATCCCT
CAGACCCTTTTAGTCAGTGTGGAAAATCTCTAGCAGTAGTAGTTCATGTCATCTTATTATTCAGTATTTA
TAACTTGCAAAGAAATGAATATCAGAGAGTGAGAGGAACTTGTTTATTGCAGCTTATAATGGTTACAAAT
AAAGCAATAGCATCACAAATTTCACAAATAAAGCATTTTTTTCACTGCATTCTAGTTGTGGTTTGTCCAA
ACTCATCAATGTATCTTATCATGTCTGGCTCTAGCTATCCCGCCCCTAACTCCGCCCATCCCGCCCCTAA
CTCCGCCCAGTTCCGCCCATTCTCCGCCCCATGGCTGACTAATTTTTTTTATTTATGCAGAGGCCGAGGC
CGCCTCGGCCTCTGAGCTATTCCAGAAGTAGTGAGGAGGCTTTTTTGGAGGCCTAGACTTTTGCAGAGAC
CAAATTCGTAATCATGTCATAGCTGTTTCCTGTGTGAAATTGTTATCCGCTCACAATTCCACACAACATA
CGAGCCGGAAGCATAAAGTGTAAAGCCTGGGGTGCCTAATGAGTGAGCTAACTCACATTAATTGCGTTGC
GCTCACTGCCCGCTTTCCAGTCGGGAAACCTGTCGTGCCAGCTGCATTAATGAATCGGCCAACGCGCGGG
GAGAGGCGGTTTGCGTATTGGGCGCTCTTCCGCTTCCTCGCTCACTGACTCGCTGCGCTCGGTCGTTCGG
CTGCGGCGAGCGGTATCAGCTCACTCAAAGGCGGTAATACGGTTATCCACAGAATCAGGGGATAACGCAG
GAAAGAACATGTGAGCAAAAGGCCAGCAAAAGGCCAGGAACCGTAAAAAGGCCGCGTTGCTGGCGTTTTT
CCATAGGCTCCGCCCCCCTGACGAGCATCACAAAAATCGACGCTCAAGTCAGAGGTGGCGAAACCCGACA
GGACTATAAAGATACCAGGCGTTTCCCCCTGGAAGCTCCCTCGTGCGCTCTCCTGTTCCGACCCTGCCGC
TTACCGGATACCTGTCCGCCTTTCTCCCTTCGGGAAGCGTGGCGCTTTCTCATAGCTCACGCTGTAGGTA
TCTCAGTTCGGTGTAGGTCGTTCGCTCCAAGCTGGGCTGTGTGCACGAACCCCCCGTTCAGCCCGACCGC
TGCGCCTTATCCGGTAACTATCGTCTTGAGTCCAACCCGGTAAGACACGACTTATCGCCACTGGCAGCAG
CCACTGGTAACAGGATTAGCAGAGCGAGGTATGTAGGCGGTGCTACAGAGTTCTTGAAGTGGTGGCCTAA
CTACGGCTACACTAGAAGAACAGTATTTGGTATCTGCGCTCTGCTGAAGCCAGTTACCTTCGGAAAAAGA
GTTGGTAGCTCTTGATCCGGCAAACAAACCACCGCTGGTAGCGGTGGTTTTTTTGTTTGCAAGCAGCAGA
TTACGCGCAGAAAAAAAGGATCTCAAGAAGATCCTTTGATCTTTTCTACGGGGTCTGACGCTCAGTGGAA
CGAAAACTCACGTTAAGGGATTTTGGTCATGAGATTATCAAAAAGGATCTTCACCTAGATCCTTTTAAAT
TAAAAATGAAGTTTTAAATCAATCTAAAGTATATATGAGTAAACTTGGTCTGACAGTTACCAATGCTTAA
TCAGTGAGGCACCTATCTCAGCGATCTGTCTATTTCGTTCATCCATAGTTGCCTGACTCCCCGTCGTGTA
GATAACTACGATACGGGAGGGCTTACCATCTGGCCCCAGTGCTGCAATGATACCGCGAGACCCACGCTCA
CCGGCTCCAGATTTATCAGCAATAAACCAGCCAGCCGGAAGGGCCGAGCGCAGAAGTGGTCCTGCAACTT
TATCCGCCTCCATCCAGTCTATTAATTGTTGCCGGGAAGCTAGAGTAAGTAGTTCGCCAGTTAATAGTTT
GCGCAACGTTGTTGCCATTGCTACAGGCATCGTGGTGTCACGCTCGTCGTTTGGTATGGCTTCATTCAGC
TCCGGTTCCCAACGATCAAGGCGAGTTACATGATCCCCCATGTTGTGCAAAAAAGCGGTTAGCTCCTTCG
GTCCTCCGATCGTTGTCAGAAGTAAGTTGGCCGCAGTGTTATCACTCATGGTTATGGCAGCACTGCATAA
TTCTCTTACTGTCATGCCATCCGTAAGATGCTTTTCTGTGACTGGTGAGTACTCAACCAAGTCATTCTGA
GAATAGTGTATGCGGCGACCGAGTTGCTCTTGCCCGGCGTCAATACGGGATAATACCGCGCCACATAGCA
GAACTTTAAAAGTGCTCATCATTGGAAAACGTTCTTCGGGGCGAAAACTCTCAAGGATCTTACCGCTGTT
GAGATCCAGTTCGATGTAACCCACTCGTGCACCCAACTGATCTTCAGCATCTTTTACTTTCACCAGCGTT
TCTGGGTGAGCAAAAACAGGAAGGCAAAATGCCGCAAAAAAGGGAATAAGGGCGACACGGAAATGTTGAA
TACTCATACTCTTCCTTTTTCAATATTATTGAAGCATTTATCAGGGTTATTGTCTCATGAGCGGATACAT
ATTTGAATGTATTTAGAAAAATAAACAAATAGGGGTTCCGCGCACATTTCCCCGAAAAGTGCCACCTGAC
GTCTAAGAAACCATTATTATCATGACATTAACCTATAAAAATAGGCGTATCACGAGGCCCTTTCGTCTCG
CGCGTTTCGGTGATGACGGTGAAAACCTCTGACACATGCAGCTCCCGGAGACGGTCACAGCTTGTCTGTA
AGCGGATGCCGGGAGCAGACAAGCCCGTCAGGGCGCGTCAGCGGGTGTTGGCGGGTGTCGGGGCTGGCTT
AACTATGCGGCATCAGAGCAGATTGTACTGAGAGTGCACCATATGCGGTGTGAAATACCGCACAGATGCG
TAAGGAGAAAATACCGCATCAGGCGCCATTCGCCATTCAGGCTGCGCAACTGTTGGGAAGGGCGATCGGT
GCGGGCCTCTTCGCTATTACGCCAGCTGGCGAAAGGGGGATGTGCTGCAAGGCGATTAAGTTGGGTAACG
CCAGGGTTTTCCCAGTCACGACGTT
Features (pLannotate 1.2.2; 30 found; start..end, strand, type, name):
     32..258     +  promoter       RSV promoter: Rous sarcoma virus enhancer/promoter
    259..439     +  LTR            5' LTR (truncated): truncated 5' long terminal repeat (LTR) from HIV-1
    486..611     +  misc_feature   HIV-1 Ψ: packaging signal of human immunodeficiency virus type 1
    595..933     +  CDS            HIV-1 gag (fragment): gag protein from human immunodeficiency virus 1; gag
   1104..1337    +  misc_feature   RRE: The Rev response element (RRE) of HIV-1 allows for Rev-dependent mRNA export from the nucleus to the cytoplasm.
   1714..1814    +  CDS            Rev (fragment): human immunodeficiency virus 1 (HIV-1) Rev protein; rev; enhances nuclear export of unspliced and incompletely spliced viral mRNAs
   1844..1959    +  misc_feature   cPPT/CTS: central polypurine tract and central termination sequence of HIV-1 (lacking the first T)
   2038..2104    +  CDS            small t antigen (fragment): SV40 (simian virus 40) small t antigen
   2130..2341    +  promoter       EF-1α core promoter: core promoter for human elongation factor EF-1α
   2342..2450    +  intron         EF-1α intron A (fragment): intron upstream of the start codon of human EF-1α
   3076..3279    +  intron         EF-1α intron A: truncated intron upstream of the start codon of human EF-1α
   3354..7271    +  CDS            AsCpf1: CRISPR-associated protein from Acidaminococcus sp. BV3L6 (Zetsche et al., 2015)
   7272..7319    +  CDS            nucleoplasmin NLS: bipartite nuclear localization signal from nucleoplasmin
   7326..7406    +  CDS            3xHA: three tandem HA epitope tags
   7482..7880    +  CDS            BSD: blasticidin S deaminase; Aspergillus terreus BSD; confers resistance to blasticidin
   7890..8478    +  misc_feature   WPRE: woodchuck hepatitis virus posttranscriptional regulatory element
   8482..8619    +  CDS            nef (fragment): NEF_HV1LA - Experimental evidence at protein level: Swiss-Prot protein existence level 1. Extracellular Nef protein targets CD4(+) T-lymphocytes for apoptosis by interacting with CXCR4 surface receptors. From Human immunodeficiency virus type 1 group M subtype B (isolate Lai) (HIV-1).
   8605..8785    +  LTR            5' LTR (truncated): truncated 5' long terminal repeat (LTR) from HIV-1
   8857..8978    +  polyA_signal   SV40 poly(A) signal: SV40 polyadenylation signal
   9018..9153    +  rep_origin     SV40 ori: SV40 origin of replication
   9208..9230    -  protein_bind   lac operator (fragment): The lac repressor binds to the lac operator to inhibit transcription in E. coli. This inhibition can be relieved by adding lactose or isopropyl-β-D-thiogalactopyranoside (IPTG). lac repressor encoded by lacI
   9234..9264    -  promoter       lac promoter: promoter for the E. coli lac operon
   9279..9300    -  protein_bind   CAP binding site: CAP binding activates transcription in the presence of cAMP. E. coli catabolite activator protein
   9313..9405    -  CDS            lacI (fragment): lac repressor; lacI; The lac repressor binds to the lac operator to inhibit transcription in E. coli. This inhibition can be relieved by adding lactose or isopropyl-β-D-thiogalactopyranoside (IPTG).
   9588..10176   -  rep_origin     ori: high-copy-number ColE1/pMB1/pBR322/pUC origin of replication
  10347..11207   -  CDS            AmpR: β-lactamase; bla; confers resistance to ampicillin, carbenicillin, and related antibiotics
  11208..11312   -  promoter       AmpR promoter: bla
  11407..11442   +  CDS            rop (fragment): Rop protein, which maintains plasmids at low copy number; rop
  11544..11643   +  misc_feature   bom (fragment): basis of mobility region from pBR322
  11649..18      -  CDS            lacZα (fragment) (across the origin): LacZα fragment of β-galactosidase; lacZ fragment
