[The description below was written by a language model from this plasmid's Addgene catalogue record and pLannotate feature annotations shown in this document.]
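Description:
pRDA_174 is a lentiviral CRISPR vector built on a pLKO backbone for stable expression of EnAsCas12a (also called EnAsCpf1), an enhanced variant of the Acidaminococcus sp. Cas12a nuclease, in mammalian cells. In bacteria it is maintained through a high-copy ColE1/pUC-type origin and selected with ampicillin via the β-lactamase gene. The 11.8 kb sequence also carries backbone remnants such as lac promoter/operator, lacZα, rop and bom fragments, plus an SV40 origin and SV40 polyadenylation signal downstream of the viral cassette.

The transfer cassette has a third-generation-style layout. An RSV promoter drives a truncated HIV-1 5' LTR, followed by the Ψ packaging signal with a partial gag sequence, the Rev response element for Rev-dependent nuclear export of the genomic RNA, and the cPPT/CTS element. The cassette ends in a second truncated LTR, consistent with a self-inactivating design. Between these elements, the EF-1α promoter with portions of its first intron drives the AsCas12a coding sequence, which is fused at its C terminus to a bipartite nucleoplasmin nuclear localization signal and a 3xHA epitope tag for detection. The blasticidin S deaminase gene lies shortly downstream on the same strand with no separate promoter annotated, which suggests co-expression from the same transcript, although the linking element in the short unannotated gap is not identified in the feature table. A WPRE follows to enhance transcript stability and expression.

No guide RNA expression cassette is annotated, so the construct serves to generate blasticidin-selected, Cas12a-expressing cell lines that receive guides from a separate vector. The associated work concerns optimizing AsCas12a for combinatorial genetic screens in human cells.
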