Addgene plasmid #136476: pRDA_174
Purpose: Lentiviral expression of EnAsCas12a
Depositing lab: John Doench. Depositing organization: Broad Institute. Publication: Optimization of AsCas12a for combinatorial genetic screens in human cells. DeWeirdt PC, Sanson KR, Sangree AK, Hegde M, Hanna RE, Feeley MN, Griffith AL, Teng T, Borys SM, Strand C, Joung JK, Kleinstiver BP, Pan X, Huang A, Doench JG. Nat Biotechnol. 2020 Jul 13. pii: 10.1038/s41587-020-0600-6. doi: 10.1038/s41587-020-0600-6. PubMed 32661438.
Backbone
  Vector backbone: pLKO
  Vector type: Lentiviral, CRISPR
  Selectable markers: Blasticidin
Growth in bacteria
  Bacterial resistance: Ampicillin, 100 μg/mL
  Growth temperature: 30°C
  Growth strain: NEB Stable
  Copy number: Unknown
Gene/Insert
  Gene/Insert name: EnAsCas12a (alt name: EnAsCpf1)
  Promoter: EF1a
  Cloning method: Unknown
  Sequencing primers: 5′ n/a; 3′ n/a
Terms and licenses: Academic/Nonprofit Terms; Industry Terms: Not Available to Industry
How to cite: pRDA_174 was a gift from John Doench (Addgene plasmid # 136476 ; http://n2t.net/addgene:136476 ; RRID:Addgene_136476)
